Addgene plasmid #147718: pAc5.1B-lambdaN-HA-DmNot3-del698-725-dsRNAres_U
Purpose: Insect Expression of DmNot3-del698-725-dsRNAres
Depositing lab: Elisa Izaurralde. Depositing organization: Max Planck Institute for Developmental Biology. Publication: Structure and assembly of the NOT module of the human CCR4-NOT complex. Boland A, Chen Y, Raisch T, Jonas S, Kuzuoglu-Ozturk D, Wohlbold L, Weichenrieder O, Izaurralde E. Nat Struct Mol Biol. 2013 Nov;20(11):1289-97. doi: 10.1038/nsmb.2681. Epub 2013 Oct 13. PubMed 24121232.
Backbone
  Vector backbone: Unknown
  Vector type: Insect Expression
Growth in bacteria
  Bacterial resistance: Ampicillin, 100 μg/mL
  Growth temperature: 37°C
  Growth strain: DH5alpha
  Copy number: Low Copy
Gene/Insert
  Gene/Insert name: DmNot3-del698-725-dsRNAres (alt names: leathal (2)NC136; CG8426)
  Species: D. melanogaster (fly)
  Mutation: one silent mutation compared to the sequence given by NCBI: NM_136332.2.
  Entrez Gene: Not3 (a.k.a. Dmel_CG8426, CG8426, CNOT3, Dmel\CG8426, NOT3, NOT3.5, NOT3/5, l(2)NC136, not3, not3/5)
  Cloning method: Unknown
Terms and licenses: Academic/Nonprofit Terms; Industry Terms: Not Available to Industry
Depositor comments: Plasmids from this collection were made available to the research community and donated after the lab closed. Please note that the sequence provided by the depositing laboratory may be theoretical/predicted or based on Sanger sequencing results. There may be discrepancies between sequencing results obtained by Addgene and the depositor sequence. If an Addgene verified sequence is not available, please contact before placing your order to request that our lab fully sequence the plasmid.
How to cite: pAc5.1B-lambdaN-HA-DmNot3-del698-725-dsRNAres_U was a gift from Elisa Izaurralde (Addgene plasmid # 147718 ; http://n2t.net/addgene:147718 ; RRID:Addgene_147718)
