[The description below was written by a language model from this plasmid's Addgene catalogue record and pLannotate feature annotations shown in this document.]
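Description:
pAc5.1B-lambdaN-HA-DmNot3-del698-725-dsRNAres_U is an insect-cell expression plasmid of about 7.9 kb. The catalogue lists the backbone as unknown, but the name and the annotated parts point to a pAc5.1-type vector. It is propagated in E. coli through a ColE1/pUC-type origin and selected with ampicillin via the β-lactamase gene and its bla promoter. The catalogue describes it as low copy, although the origin is annotated as a high-copy type. A partial tetracycline-resistance fragment and a short SV40 large T antigen fragment are also detected; these appear to be non-functional backbone remnants.

Expression is driven by the constitutive Drosophila actin 5C promoter. Downstream lie a short fragment of the bacteriophage lambda N protein and an HA epitope (annotated as a fragment of 3xHA). The unannotated region that follows presumably holds the D. melanogaster Not3 (CG8426) coding sequence, a subunit of the CCR4-NOT complex. The lambdaN peptide binds boxB RNA hairpins, so fusions of this kind are generally used to tether a protein to a boxB-containing reporter mRNA, while HA allows detection or immunoprecipitation.

By its name, the insert lacks residues 698–725 and is a dsRNA-resistant version, which would let it be expressed in cells where endogenous Not3 has been depleted by RNAi. The record also notes one silent change relative to the reference sequence. A vector-derived V5 tag lies downstream of the insert, but the record does not say whether it is in frame, and an SV40 polyadenylation signal follows. The stated purpose is insect expression of this Not3 deletion mutant, and the associated study concerns the structure and assembly of the NOT module.
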