Features (pLannotate 1.2.2; 10 found; start..end, strand, type, name):
     56..2568    +  promoter       Ac5 promoter: Drosophila melanogaster actin 5C promoter
   2588..2653    +  CDS            N (fragment): REGN_LAMBD - Experimental evidence at protein level: Swiss-Prot protein existence level 1. Plays a role as a transcriptional antitermination factor that allows the virus to initiate its lytic phase. Activates expression of the delayed viral early genes by modifying host RNA polymerase (RNAP) into a form that is resistant to termination signals. This antitermination function requires the host NusA protein which serves to stabilize the interaction between antitermination protein N and host RNA polymerase. From Escherichia phage lambda (Bacteriophage lambda).
   2678..2704    +  CDS            3xHA (fragment): three tandem HA epitope tags
   5204..5245    +  CDS            V5 tag: epitope tag from simian virus 5
   5345..5479    -  polyA_signal   SV40 poly(A) signal: SV40 polyadenylation signal
   5502..5586    -  CDS            large T antigen (fragment): large T antigen from SV40 (simian virus 40)
   5587..6057    +  CDS            TcR (fragment): tetracycline efflux protein; tet; confers resistance to tetracycline
   6101..6689    -  rep_origin     ori: high-copy-number ColE1/pMB1/pBR322/pUC origin of replication
   6860..7720    -  CDS            AmpR: β-lactamase; bla; confers resistance to ampicillin, carbenicillin, and related antibiotics
   7721..7825    -  promoter       AmpR promoter: bla
>Addgene plasmid #147718 | pAc5.1B-lambdaN-HA-DmNot3-del698-725-dsRNAres_U | depositor full sequence | sequence record 290165 | Full Sequence
CTTCAAGGAATTAATTCTATATTCTAAAAACACAAATGATACTTCTAAAAAAAATCATGAATGGCATCAA
CTCTGAATCAAATCTTTGCAGATGCACCTACTTCTCATTTCCACTGTCACATCATTTTTCCAGATCTCGC
TGCCTGTTATGTGGCCCACAAACCAAGACACGTTTTATGGCCATTAAAGCTGGCTGATCGTCGCCAAACA
CCAAATACATATCAATATGTACATTCGAGAAAGAAGCGATCAAAGAAGCGTCTTCGGGCGAGTAGGAGAA
TGCGGAGGAGAAGGAGAACGAGCTGATCTAGTATCTCTCCACAATCCAATGCCAACTGACCAACTGGCCA
TATTCGGAGCAATTTGAAGCCAATTTCCATCGCCTGGCGATCGCTCCATTCTTGGCTATATGTTTTTCAC
CGTTCCCGGGGCCATTTTCAAAGACTCGTCGGTAAGATAAGATTGTGTCACTCGCTGTCTCTCTTCATTT
GTCGAAGAATGCTGAGGAATTTCGCGATGACGTCGGCGAGTATTTTGAAGAATGAGAATAATTTGTATTT
ATACGAAAATCAGTTAGTGGAATTTTCTACAAAAACATGTTATCTATAGATAATTTTGTTGCAAAATATG
TTGACTATGACAAAGATTGTATGTATATACCTTTAATGTATTCTCATTTTCTTATGTATTTATAATGGCA
ATGATGATACTGATGATATTTTAAGATGATGCCAGACCACAGGCTGATTTCTGCGTCTTTTGCCGAACGC
AGTGCATGTGCGGTTGTTGTTTTTTGGAATAGTTTCAATTTTCGGACTGTCCGCTTTGATTTCAGTTTCT
TGGCTTATTCAAAAAGCAAAGTAAAGCCAAAAAAGCGAGATGGCAATACCAAATGCGGCAAAACGGTAGT
GGAAGGAAAGGGGTGCGGGGCAGCGGAAGGAAGGGTGGGGCGGGGCGTGGCGGGGTCTGTGGCTGGGCGC
GACGTCACCGACGTTGGAGCCACTCCTTTGACCATGTGTGCGTGTGTGTATTATTCGTGTCTCGCCACTC
GCCGGTTGTTTTTTTCTTTTTATCTCGCTCTCTCTAGCGCCATCTCGTACGCATGCTCAACGCACCGCAT
GTTGCCGTGTCCTTTATGCGTCATTTTGGCTCGAAATAGGCAATTATTTAAACAAAGATTAGTCAACGAA
AACGCTAAAATAAATAAGTCTACAATATGGTTACTTATTGCCATGTGTGTGCAGCCAACGATAGCAACAA
AAGCAACAACACAGTGGCTTTCCCTCTTTCACTTTTTGTTTGCAAGCGCGTGCGAGCAAGACGGCACGAC
CGGCAAACGCAATTACGCTGACAAAGAGCAGACGAAGTTTTGGCCGAAAAACATCAAGGCGCCTGATACG
AATGCATTTGCAATAACAATTGCGATATTTAATATTGTTTATGAAGCTGTTTGACTTCAAAACACACAAA
AAAAAAAATAAAACAAATTATTTGAAAGAGAATTAGGAATCGGACAGCTTATCGTTACGGGCTAACAGCA
CACCGAGACGAAATAGCTTACCTGACGTCACAGCCTCTGGAAGAACTGCCGCCAAGCAGAGAGAGAGAGA
AAAAGAGGGAGAGCAGCTTAGACCGCATGTGCTTGTGTGTGAGGCGTCTCTCTCTTCGTCTCCTGTTTGC
GCAAACGCATAGACTGCACTGAGAAAATCGATTACCTATTTTTTATGAATGAATATTTGCACTATTACTA
TTCAAAACTATTAAGATAGCAATCACATTCAATAGCCAAATACTATACCACCTGAGCGATGCAACGAAAT
GATCAATTTGAGCAAAAATGCTGCATATTTAGGACGGCATCATTATAGAAATGCTTCTTGCTGTGTACTT
TTCTCTCGTCTGGCAGCTGTTTCGCCGTTATTGTTAAAACCGGCTTAAGTTAGGTGTGTTTTCTACGACT
AGTGATGCCCCTACTAGAAGATGTGTGTTGCACAAATGTCCCTGAATAACCAATTTGAAGTGCAGATAGC
AGTAAACGTAAGCTAATATGAATATTATTTAACTGTAATGTTTTAATATCGCTGGACATTACTAATAAAC
CCACTATAAACACATGTACATATGTATGTTTTGGCATACAATGAGTAGTTGGGGAAAAAATGTGTAAAAG
CACCGTGACCATCACAGCATAAAGATAACCAGCTGAAGTATCGAATATGAGTAACCCCCAAATTGAATCA
CATGCCGCAACTGATAGGACCCATGGAAGTACACTCTTCATGGCGATATACAAGACACACACAAGCACGA
ACACCCAGTTGCGGAGGAAATTCTCCGTAAATGAAAACCCAATCGGCGAACAATTCATACCCATATATGG
TAAAAGTTTTGAACGCGACTTGAGAGCGGAGAGCATTGCGGCTGATAAGGTTTTAGCGCTAAGCGGGCTT
TATAAAACGGGCTGCGGGACCAGTTTTCATATCACTACCGTTTGAGTTCTTGTGCTGTGTGGATACTCCT
CCCGACACAAAGCCGCTCCATCAGCCAGCAGTCGTCTAATCCAGAGACCCCGGATCGGGGTACCAACATG
GACGCACAAACACGACGACGTGAGCGTCGCGCTGAGAAACAAGCTCAATGGAAAGCTGCAAACGGTGGAT
CTCCTCCACATATGGCTTACCCATACGATGTTCCAGATTACGCTCCTCCAAGCTTGATGGCTGCGACGAG
AAAATTGCAAGGCGAAATTGATCGATGTTTAAAAAAGGTAGCAGAGGGCGTTGAAACGTTTGAGGATATT
TGGAAAAAAGTACACAATGCGACAAACACCAATCAGAAGCAAAAACATCTGCAGGAGAAGTATGAGGCAG
ACCTCAAAAAGGAAATCAAGGAATTGCAACGACTTCGCGACCAAATTAAATCATGGATTGCATCAGCTGA
AATTAAGGATAAGAGCTCCCTTCTTGAGAATCGACGTCTCATTGAAACACAAATGGAACGCTTTAAGGTG
GTTGAGCGCGAGACGAAAACAAAAGCCTACTCCAAGGAAGGCTTGGGGGCTGCACAAAAAATGGACCCAG
CTCAACGCATCAAGGATGATGCGCGTAACTGGCTAACGTCCAGTATTTCGAGCTTGCAGATTCAGATCGA
TCAATACGAATCCGAAATTGAGAGCCTGCTGGCCGGAAAGAAAAAGCGCCTAGACCGTGATAAACAAGAA
CGTATGGACGATCTTCGCGGCAAACTGGATCGTCACAAATTCCATATTACCAAATTGGAGACATTGCTGC
GATTGTTGGATAACGATGGAGTGGAGGCTGAACAAGTTAATAAAATTAAGGATGACGTGGAGTATTATAT
CGACAGTAGCCAGGAACCCGATTTCGAAGAGAACGAATTTATTTATGACGACATTATCGGATTGGACGAG
GTCGAACTTTCGGGAACCGCCACGACCGATTCCAATAATTCCAATGAAACCTCCGGAAGTCCCTCCTCGG
TGACGAGCGGCGGATCGCCCAGTCAAAGCCCAGTGACCGTCCAGCAGATCCTAAATACAAGCAGCCAAGG
TGCTGCCTCGTCCGGCTCCTCCGCTGCCTCCGCTGCGTTGTTCCAACAACAATTGACCGCCGCTCAGTCC
AACGGAAATAACGTCGGATATGCCTCCGATACGTCGGCTGCCTCATCCTCAGCCACCACCTCAACCGACC
CAGCCGGAGGAACGGTCGCCGTTAACTGCGTCGGCGGTCTTGCTGACAAGCGTAATAAGAGCAGCGAAAG
CAATGCCCTAAAATTGAAACCACAACCTCATCAACTTATAAAACCTACCCCTGTACGAGCCACGGCCAAG
CTGCCTCTGAGCAGTGATACCCAAGTCAATAAGATTGTCAGTTCAACTCCCAGCAAAAATCAGCAACAGC
TGCCTACAGCAGCTTCAATCGTTGCAACCTCCGCTATGCAATCGCAAAGCAGTATCGGAAGTTGCAGCTC
CACTGGAGGAACGGGAGCATCTCAATCAGCTTCTAGTGGTAACAATCCTGGTAACAATCCTGCGGTTCAG
CCAAATGCTCCAACGCCTGGTCAAAGCGGCATTGCCGCTGCAGCAGCTTCGACTAATGTTGTTTCGGCGA
CGATTGTGAGCAGCGCCAATGTTCAAGGCCAATCTGTGATCCAACCAACACCAACAATTGCATTTGCTGC
AGTAGCAAAACACAATACATCACTCCTGGAAAATGGTCCTGTTTTGCAACAGCAACTAGCAGTAACTCCT
ACTGTGGCAGCTATCGTAGGAGCTGGAACGCAGGCGCAGCAAAAACATGTGCCACCATTATCCAATCTTC
AAACAAATTCCCCTCACATACAAAATGGTCTTCCTGTCTCGGACAGTACTAATGACAACAGCTGCAATGT
CGTCGATACGATTTCTCTAAAAACAATGGCACAGGATGCTATTAATCGATCTGCGATCGATCCTAATTCA
CTGAATCAGCAGCAAACAAGCAGCATCGATCTGAGACAGCCGCAGTCGCAGAAATCACTTCTCCAACATT
TCAACTCTGAAACCAACACGAATCAACAGCAATTGACATCGCAGCAGCAGCAACAGCTTCAGAATAACTC
CCTTGCTGCGACCACAGGTTCTAACAACGGAACTTCAACTGGTAGTGGTCTCATGAATGTAGCAAACGCT
ACTGGTCAGCCTATCAGCGGCAATGCCAAAACGCATGCGTGCCAACCCCAACAGATGGCCACGACGGAAG
CGCACATTCCCACACTGCTTGGTGTGACACCACTTGGGCCAACACCACAAACGTACTTTCATCGCGCACC
AGTGCTCACGCCATCGCACTATCCCCAGGCACAGATGCCAATATATGATACAGTTGAGTTTTATCAACGA
CTCTCAACGGAGACCCTTTTTTTTGTGTTCTACTATATGGAGGGCTCCAAGGCCCAGTATCTAGCGGCCA
AGGCCTTAAAAAAGCAGAGCTGGCGTTTCCACACAAAGTATATGATGTGGTTTCAAAGGCACGAGGAGCC
GAAGATTATCAACGATGATTACGAACAGGGTACGTACATCTATTTTGATTATGAAAAGTGGAGTCAGCGA
AAGAAGGAGGGATTCACCTTTGAATACAAGTACTTAGAGGACAAGGAGCTGAATTGAGGCGGCCGCTCGA
GTCTAGAGGGCCCGCGGTTCGAAGGTAAGCCTATCCCTAACCCTCTCCTCGGTCTCGATTCTACGCGTAC
CGGTCATCATCACCATCACCATTGAGTTTAAACCCGCTGATCAGCCTCGACTGTGCCTTCTAAGGCCTGA
GCTCGCTGATCAGCCTCGATCGAGGATCCAGACATGATAAGATACATTGATGAGTTTGGACAAACCACAA
CTAGAATGCAGTGAAAAAAATGCTTTATTTGTGAAATTTGTGATGCTATTGCTTTATTTGTAACCATTAT
AAGCTGCAATAAACAAGTTAACAACAACAATTGCATTCATTTTATGTTTCAGGTTCAGGGGGAGGTGTGG
GAGGTTTTTTAAAGCAAGTAAAACCTCTACAAATGTGGTATGGCTGATTATGATCAGTCGACCGATGCCC
TTGAGAGCCTTCAACCCAGTCAGCTCCTTCCGGTGGGCGCGGGGCATGACTATCGTCGCCGCACTTATGA
CTGTCTTCTTTATCATGCAACTCGTAGGACAGGTGCCGGCAGCGCTCTGGGTCATTTTCGGCGAGGACCG
CTTTCGCTGGAGCGCGACGATGATCGGCCTGTCGCTTGCGGTATTCGGAATCTTGCACGCCCTCGCTCAA
GCCTTCGTCACTGGTCCCGCCACCAAACGTTTCGGCGAGAAGCAGGCCATTATCGCCGGCATGGCGGCCG
ACGCGCTGGGCTACGTCTTGCTGGCGTTCGCGACGCGAGGCTGGATGGCCTTCCCCATTATGATTCTTCT
CGCTTCCGGCGGCATCGGGATGCCCGCGTTGCAGGCCATGCTGTCCAGGCAGGTAGATGACGACCATCAG
GGACAGCTTCAAGGATCGCTCGCGGCTCTTACCAGCCAGCAAAAGGCCAGGAACCGTAAAAAGGCCGCGT
TGCTGGCGTTTTTCCATAGGCTCCGCCCCCCTGACGAGCATCACAAAAATCGACGCTCAAGTCAGAGGTG
GCGAAACCCGACAGGACTATAAAGATACCAGGCGTTTCCCCCTGGAAGCTCCCTCGTGCGCTCTCCTGTT
CCGACCCTGCCGCTTACCGGATACCTGTCCGCCTTTCTCCCTTCGGGAAGCGTGGCGCTTTCTCAATGCT
CACGCTGTAGGTATCTCAGTTCGGTGTAGGTCGTTCGCTCCAAGCTGGGCTGTGTGCACGAACCCCCCGT
TCAGCCCGACCGCTGCGCCTTATCCGGTAACTATCGTCTTGAGTCCAACCCGGTAAGACACGACTTATCG
CCACTGGCAGCAGCCACTGGTAACAGGATTAGCAGAGCGAGGTATGTAGGCGGTGCTACAGAGTTCTTGA
AGTGGTGGCCTAACTACGGCTACACTAGAAGGACAGTATTTGGTATCTGCGCTCTGCTGAAGCCAGTTAC
CTTCGGAAAAAGAGTTGGTAGCTCTTGATCCGGCAAACAAACCACCGCTGGTAGCGGTGGTTTTTTTGTT
TGCAAGCAGCAGATTACGCGCAGAAAAAAAGGATCTCAAGAAGATCCTTTGATCTTTTCTACGGGGTCTG
ACGCTCAGTGGAACGAAAACTCACGTTAAGGGATTTTGGTCATGAGATTATCAAAAAGGATCTTCACCTA
GATCCTTTTAAATTAAAAATGAAGTTTTAAATCAATCTAAAGTATATATGAGTAAACTTGGTCTGACAGT
TACCAATGCTTAATCAGTGAGGCACCTATCTCAGCGATCTGTCTATTTCGTTCATCCATAGTTGCCTGAC
TCCCCGTCGTGTAGATAACTACGATACGGGAGGGCTTACCATCTGGCCCCAGTGCTGCAATGATACCGCG
AGACCCACGCTCACCGGCTCCAGATTTATCAGCAATAAACCAGCCAGCCGGAAGGGCCGAGCGCAGAAGT
GGTCCTGCAACTTTATCCGCCTCCATCCAGTCTATTAATTGTTGCCGGGAAGCTAGAGTAAGTAGTTCGC
CAGTTAATAGTTTGCGCAACGTTGTTGCCATTGCTGCAGGCATCGTGGTGTCACGCTCGTCGTTTGGTAT
GGCTTCATTCAGCTCCGGTTCCCAACGATCAAGGCGAGTTACATGATCCCCCATGTTGTGCAAAAAAGCG
GTTAGCTCCTTCGGTCCTCCGATCGTTGTCAGAAGTAAGTTGGCCGCAGTGTTATCACTCATGGTTATGG
CAGCACTGCATAATTCTCTTACTGTCATGCCATCCGTAAGATGCTTTTCTGTGACTGGTGAGTACTCAAC
CAAGTCATTCTGAGAATAGTGTATGCGGCGACCGAGTTGCTCTTGCCCGGCGTCAACACGGGATAATACC
GCGCCACATAGCAGAACTTTAAAAGTGCTCATCATTGGAAAACGTTCTTCGGGGCGAAAACTCTCAAGGA
TCTTACCGCTGTTGAGATCCAGTTCGATGTAACCCACTCGTGCACCCAACTGATCTTCAGCATCTTTTAC
TTTCACCAGCGTTTCTGGGTGAGCAAAAACAGGAAGGCAAAATGCCGCAAAAAAGGGAATAAGGGCGACA
CGGAAATGTTGAATACTCATACTCTTCCTTTTTCAATATTATTGAAGCATTTATCAGGGTTATTGTCTCA
TGAGCGGATACATATTTGAATGTATTTAGAAAAATAAACAAATAGGGGTTCCGCGCACATTTCCCCGAAA
AGTGCCACCTGACGTCTAAGAAACCATTATTATCATGACATTAACCTATAAAAATAGGCGTATCACGAGG
CCCTTTCGT
